>Addgene plasmid #233713 | pScPPX1 | addgene full sequence | sequence record 468400 | Addgene NGS Result
TTGAGATCCTTTTTTTCTGCGCGTAATCTGCTGCTTGCAAACAAAAAAACCACCGCTACCAGCGGTGGTT
TGTTTGCCGGATCAAGAGCTACCAACTCTTTTTCCGAAGGTAACTGGCTTCAGCAGAGCGCAGATACCAA
ATACTGTCCTTCTAGTGTAGCCGTAGTTAGGCCACCACTTCAAGAACTCTGTAGCACCGCCTACATACCT
CGCTCTGCTAATCCTGTTACCAGTGGCTGCTGCCAGTGGCGATAAGTCGTGTCTTACCGGGTTGGACTCA
AGACGATAGTTACCGGATAAGGCGCAGCGGTCGGGCTGAACGGGGGGTTCGTGCACACAGCCCAGCTTGG
AGCGAACGACCTACACCGAACTGAGATACCTACAGCGTGAGCTATGAGAAAGCGCCACGCTTCCCGAAGG
GAGAAAGGCGGACAGGTATCCGGTAAGCGGCAGGGTCGGAACAGGAGAGCGCACGAGGGAGCTTCCAGGG
GGAAACGCCTGGTATCTTTATAGTCCTGTCGGGTTTCGCCACCTCTGACTTGAGCGTCGATTTTTGTGAT
GCTCGTCAGGGGGGCGGAGCCTATGGAAAAACGCCAGCAACGCGGCCTTTTTACGGTTCCTGGCCTTTTG
CTGGCCTTTTGCTCACATGTTCTTTCCTGCGTTATCCCCTGATTCTGTGGATAACCGTATTACCGCCTTT
GAGTGAGCTGATACCGCTCGCCGCAGCCGAACGACCGAGCGCAGCGAGTCAGTGAGCGAGGAAGCGGAAG
AGCGCCTGATGCGGTATTTTCTCCTTACGCATCTGTGCGGTATTTCACACCGCATATGGTGCACTCTCAG
TACAATCTGCTCTGATGCCGCATAGTTAAGCCAGTATACACTCCGCTATCGCTACGTGACTGGGTCATGG
CTGCGCCCCGACACCCGCCAACACCCGCTGACGCGCCCTGACGGGCTTGTCTGCTCCCGGCATCCGCTTA
CAGACAAGCTGTGACCGTCTCCGGGAGCTGCATGTGTCAGAGGTTTTCACCGTCATCACCGAAACGCGCG
AGGCAGAAGGAGATGGCGCCCAACAGTCCCCCGGCCACGGGGCCTGCCACCATACCCACGCCGAAACAAG
CGCTCATGAGCCCGAAGTGGCGAGCCCGATCTTCCCCATCGGTGATGTCGGCGATATAGGCGCCAGCAAC
CGCACCTGTGGCGCCGGTGATGCCGGCCACGATGCGTCCGGCGTAGAGGATCTGCTCATGTTTGACAGCT
TATCATCGATGCATAATGTGCCTGTCAAATGGACGAAGCAGGGATTCTGCAAACCCTATGCTACTCCGTC
AAGCCGTCAATTGTCTGATTCGTTACCAATTATGACAACTTGACGGCTACATCATTCACTTTTTCTTCAC
AACCGGCACGGAACTCGCTCGGGCTGGCCCCGGTGCATTTTTTAAATACCCGCGAGAAATAGAGTTGATC
GTCAAAACCAACATTGCGACCGACGGTGGCGATAGGCATCCGGGTGGTGCTCAAAAGCAGCTTCGCCTGG
CTGATACGTTGGTCCTCGCGCCAGCTTAAGACGCTAATCCCTAACTGCTGGCGGAAAAGATGTGACAGAC
GCGACGGCGACAAGCAAACATGCTGTGCGACGCTGGCGATATCAAAATTGCTGTCTGCCAGGTGATCGCT
GATGTACTGACAAGCCTCGCGTACCCGATTATCCATCGGTGGATGGAGCGACTCGTTAATCGCTTCCATG
CGCCGCAGTAACAATTGCTCAAGCAGATTTATCGCCAGCAGCTCCGAATAGCGCCCTTCCCCTTGCCCGG
CGTTAATGATTTGCCCAAACAGGTCGCTGAAATGCGGCTGGTGCGCTTCATCCGGGCGAAAGAACCCCGT
ATTGGCAAATATTGACGGCCAGTTAAGCCATTCATGCCAGTAGGCGCGCGGACGAAAGTAAACCCACTGG
TGATACCATTCGCGAGCCTCCGGATGACGACCGTAGTGATGAATCTCTCCTGGCGGGAACAGCAAAATAT
CACCCGGTCGGCAAACAAATTCTCGTCCCTGATTTTTCACCACCCCCTGACCGCGAATGGTGAGATTGAG
AATATAACCTTTCATTCCCAGCGGTCGGTCGATAAAAAAATCGAGATAACCGTTGGCCTCAATCGGCGTT
AAACCCGCCACCAGATGGGCATTAAACGAGTATCCCGGCAGCAGGGGATCATTTTGCGCTTCAGCCATAC
TTTTCATACTCCCGCCATTCAGAGAAGAAACCAATTGTCCATATTGCATCAGACATTGCCGTCACTGCGT
CTTTTACTGGCTCTTCTCGCTAACCAAACCGGTAACCCCGCTTATTAAAAGCATTCTGTAACAAAGCGGG
ACCAAAGCCATGACAAAAACGCGTAACAAAAGTGTCTATAATCACGGCAGAAAAGTCCACATTGATTATT
TGCACGGCGTCACACTTTGCTATGCCATAGCATTTTTATCCATAAGATTAGCGGATCCTACCTGACGCTT
TTTATCGCAACTCTCTACTGTTTCTCCATACCCGTTTTTTTGGGCTAGCGAATTCATGTCGCCTTTGAGA
AAGACGGTTCCTGAATTTTTGGCACACTTAAAATCACTGCCAATTTCAAAAATTGCAAGCAACGATGTGT
TAACAATATGTGTTGGTAACGAGTCAGCAGATATGGACTCAATTGCTAGTGCAATCACTTATTCGTACTG
CCAATACATATATAATGAAGGTACTTACTCGGAGGAGAAAAAGAAAGGAAGCTTTATTGTCCCAATTATC
GACATTCCTAGAGAAGACCTCAGTTTAAGAAGAGACGTAATGTATGTCCTAGAAAAACTGAAAATTAAGG
AGGAGGAATTATTCTTCATTGAAGATTTAAAGAGCTTGAAGCAAAATGTCTCCCAGGGTACTGAATTAAA
CTCTTACTTGGTAGATAATAACGATACACCAAAGAATTTGAAAAATTATATAGATAACGTCGTTGGCATT
ATAGACCACCATTTTGACTTGCAAAAACATTTGGATGCTGAACCTCGGATTGTAAAAGTGTCCGGCAGTT
GCTCATCGCTGGTTTTTAACTACTGGTATGAAAAATTGCAAGGTGACCGTGAAGTGGTGATGAACATTGC
ACCACTTTTGATGGGGGCCATCTTAATAGACACTTCAAATATGAGGCGCAAAGTCGAGGAAAGTGATAAA
TTAGCTATCGAGAGATGCCAAGCTGTTCTTAGTGGTGCGGTTAATGAAGTGTCTGCGCAAGGTTTAGAGG
ACAGCAGTGAGTTTTATAAAGAGATAAAATCAAGAAAGAACGATATTAAAGGATTTTCGGTAAGCGATAT
TCTAAAGAAGGACTACAAACAATTCAATTTCCAAGGAAAGGGACACAAAGGGTTAGAGATTGGTCTTTCA
TCAATAGTAAAAAGAATGTCTTGGCTATTCAATGAACACGGTGGTGAAGCAGATTTCGTCAACCAATGCA
GAAGATTTCAGGCGGAGAGGGGGCTCGATGTATTGGTTCTGTTGACTTCATGGAGGAAAGCTGGTGATTC
ACACAGAGAATTGGTCATATTGGGAGACTCTAACGTGGTACGTGAACTCATTGAAAGGGTTAGCGACAAG
CTCCAACTTCAATTATTTGGGGGCAATCTTGATGGAGGTGTGGCGATGTTTAAGCAACTGAACGTCGAGG
CCACCAGAAAGCAAGTCGTCCCCTATTTAGAGGAAGCGTACTCAAACCTGGAAGAGTGAGTCGACCTGCA
GGCATGCAAGCTTGGCTGTTTTGGCGGATGAGAGAAGATTTTCAGCCTGATACAGATTAAATCAGAACGC
AGAAGCGGTCTGATAAAACAGAATTTGCCTGGCGGCAGTAGCGCGGTGGTCCCACCTGACCCCATGCCGA
ACTCAGAAGTGAAACGCCGTAGCGCCGATGGTAGTGTGGGGTCTCCCCATGCGAGAGTAGGGAACTGCCA
GGCATCAAATAAAACGAAAGGCTCAGTCGAAAGACTGGGCCTTTCGTTTTATCTGTTGTTTGTCGGTGAA
CGCTCTCCTGAGTAGGACAAATCCGCCGGGAGCGGATTTGAACGTTGCGAAGCAACGGCCCGGAGGGTGG
CGGGCAGGACGCCCGCCATAAACTGCCAGGCATCAAATTAAGCAGAAGGCCATCCTGACGGATGGCCTTT
TTGCGTTTCTACAAACTCTTTTGTTTATTTTTCTAAATACATTCAAATATGTATCCGCTCATGAGACAAT
AACCCTGATAAATGCTTCAATAATATTGAAAAAGGAAGAGTATGAGTATTCAACATTTCCGTGTCGCCCT
TATTCCCTTTTTTGCGGCATTTTGCCTTCCTGTTTTTGCTCACCCAGAAACGCTGGTGAAAGTAAAAGAT
GCTGAAGATCAGTTGGGTGCACGAGTGGGTTACATCGAACTGGATCTCAACAGCGGTAAGATCCTTGAGA
GTTTTCGCCCCGAAGAACGTTTTCCAATGATGAGCACTTTTAAAGTTCTGCTATGTGGCGCGGTATTATC
CCGTGTTGACGCCGGGCAAGAGCAACTCGGTCGCCGCATACACTATTCTCAGAATGACTTGGTTGAGTAC
TCACCAGTCACAGAAAAGCATCTTACGGATGGCATGACAGTAAGAGAATTATGCAGTGCTGCCATAACCA
TGAGTGATAACACTGCGGCCAACTTACTTCTGACAACGATCGGAGGACCGAAGGAGCTAACCGCTTTTTT
GCACAACATGGGGGATCATGTAACTCGCCTTGATCGTTGGGAACCGGAGCTGAATGAAGCCATACCAAAC
GACGAGCGTGACACCACGATGCCTGCAGCAATGGCAACAACGTTGCGCAAACTATTAACTGGCGAACTAC
TTACTCTAGCTTCCCGGCAACAATTAATAGACTGGATGGAGGCGGATAAAGTTGCAGGACCACTTCTGCG
CTCGGCCCTTCCGGCTGGCTGGTTTATTGCTGATAAATCTGGAGCCGGTGAGCGTGGGTCTCGCGGTATC
ATTGCAGCACTGGGGCCAGATGGTAAGCCCTCCCGTATCGTAGTTATCTACACGACGGGGAGTCAGGCAA
CTATGGATGAACGAAATAGACAGATCGCTGAGATAGGTGCCTCACTGATTAAGCATTGGTAACTGTCAGA
CCAAGTTTACTCATATATACTTTAGATTGATT
[125 nt withheld, positions 5213-5337]
C
[141 nt withheld, positions 5339-5479]
CCTTTGACGTTGGAGTCCACGTTCTTT
[37 nt withheld, positions 5507-5543]
ACCCTATCTCGGGCTATTCTTTTGATTTATAAGGGATTTTGCCGATTTCGGCCTATTGGTTAAAAAATGA
GCTGATTTAACAAAAATTTAACGCGAATTTTAACAAAATATTAACGTTTACAATTTAAAAGGATCTAGGT
GAAGATCCTTTTTGATAATCTCATGACCAAAATCCCTTAACGTGAGTTTTCGTTCCACTGAGCGTCAGAC
CCCGTAGAAAAGATCAAAGGATCTTC
Features (pLannotate 1.2.2; 15 found; start..end, strand, type, name):
      1..589     +  rep_origin     ori: high-copy-number ColE1/pMB1/pBR322/pUC origin of replication
    775..915     -  misc_feature   bom: basis of mobility region from pBR322
   1017..1056    -  CDS            rop (fragment): Rop protein, which maintains plasmids at low copy number; rop
   1057..1242    -  CDS            TcR (fragment): tetracycline efflux protein; tet; confers resistance to tetracycline
   1252..1270    +  promoter       tet promoter (fragment): E. coli promoter for tetracycline efflux protein gene
   1360..2238    -  CDS            araC: L-arabinose regulatory protein; araC
   2265..2549    +  promoter       araBAD promoter: araBAD; promoter of the L-arabinose operon of E. coli; the araC regulatory gene is transcribed in the opposite direction (Guzman et al., 1995)
   2576..3766    +  CDS            PPX1: PPX1_YEAST - Experimental evidence at protein level: Swiss-Prot protein existence level 1. Degradation of inorganic polyphosphates. From Saccharomyces cerevisiae (strain ATCC 204508 / S288c) (Baker's yeast).
   3768..3793    +  misc_feature   MCS (fragment): pUC18/19 multiple cloning site
   3877..3992    +  ncRNA          5S rRNA: Accession: RF00001 - 5S ribosomal RNA
   3996..4082    +  terminator     rrnB T1 terminator: Escherichia coli rrnB; transcription terminator T1 from the E. coli rrnB gene
   4174..4201    +  terminator     rrnB T2 terminator: transcription terminator T2 from the E. coli rrnB gene
   4220..4311    +  promoter       AmpR promoter: bla
   4312..5172    +  CDS            AmpR: β-lactamase; bla; confers resistance to ampicillin, carbenicillin, and related antibiotics
   5214..5594    +  rep_origin     M13 ori (sequence partly withheld): M13 bacteriophage origin of replication; arrow indicates direction of (+) strand synthesis
