[The description below was written by a language model from this plasmid's Addgene catalogue record and pLannotate feature annotations shown in this document.]
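Description:
pScPPX1 is a bacterial expression plasmid of 5,779 bp built on the pBAD18 backbone, designed to produce the budding yeast exopolyphosphatase Ppx1 in Escherichia coli. It replicates from a high-copy ColE1/pMB1-type origin and is selected with ampicillin through a β-lactamase (AmpR) gene driven by its own bla promoter. The backbone also retains pBR322-derived remnants, including the bom mobility region and short non-functional fragments of rop, the tetracycline resistance gene and its promoter. An M13 phage origin is present as well, which in principle allows single-stranded DNA production with helper phage.

The payload is the 1,191 bp Saccharomyces cerevisiae PPX1 (YHR201C) coding sequence, placed directly downstream of the araBAD promoter. The divergently transcribed araC gene encodes the L-arabinose-responsive regulator, so expression of the insert is kept low in the absence of arabinose and is induced in a tunable manner when arabinose is supplied. Downstream of the coding sequence lie a remnant of the pUC-type multiple cloning site and a segment of the E. coli rrnB operon containing the 5S rRNA sequence and the T1 and T2 terminators, which stop transcription from reading into the rest of the plasmid. No epitope or affinity tag is annotated in the feature table, and none is mentioned in the record.

Ppx1 degrades inorganic polyphosphate chains. The record states the purpose only as bacterial expression of yeast PPX1, and it links the plasmid to a study of polyphosphate-binding proteins in E. coli. This is consistent with using inducible Ppx1 to manipulate or remove polyphosphate, although that specific application is not spelled out.
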