Addgene plasmid #233713: pScPPX1
Purpose: Bacterial expression of the yeast PPX1 gene
Depositing lab: Michael Downey. Depositing organization: University of Ottawa. Publication: Identification of polyphosphate-binding proteins in Escherichia coli uncovers targets involved in translation control and ribosome biogenesis. Baijal K, Kore B, Abramchuk I, Denoncourt A, Han S, Simms A, Dagenais A, Long AR, Rudner AD, Lavallee-Adam M, Gray MJ, Downey M. mBio. 2025 Aug 13;16(8):e0050025. doi: 10.1128/mbio.00500-25. Epub 2025 Jul 7. PubMed 40621900.
Backbone
  Vector backbone: pBAD18
  Total vector size (bp): 5779
  Vector type: Bacterial Expression
Growth in bacteria
  Bacterial resistance: Ampicillin, 100 μg/mL
  Growth temperature: 37°C
  Growth strain: DH5alpha
  Copy number: High Copy
Gene/Insert
  Gene/Insert name: ScPpx1 (alt name: Ppx1)
  Species: S. cerevisiae (budding yeast)
  Insert size (bp): 1191
  Entrez Gene: PPX1 (a.k.a. YHR201C)
Terms and licenses: Academic/Nonprofit Terms; Industry Terms
Depositor comments: Please visit https://doi.org/10.1101/2025.02.12.637445 for bioRxiv preprint.
How to cite: pScPPX1 was a gift from Michael Downey (Addgene plasmid # 233713 ; http://n2t.net/addgene:233713 ; RRID:Addgene_233713)
